Addgene plasmid #187166: TALED_Right-stuffer-8e-E1347A
Purpose: original vector to make all constructs
Depositing lab: Jin-Soo Kim. Depositing organization: Institute for Basic Science. Publication: Targeted A-to-G base editing in human mitochondrial DNA with programmable deaminases. Cho SI, Lee S, Mok YG, Lim K, Lee J, Lee JM, Chung E, Kim JS. Cell. 2022 May 12;185(10):1764-1776.e12. doi: 10.1016/j.cell.2022.03.039. Epub 2022 Apr 25. PubMed 35472302.
Backbone
  Vector backbone: p3s
  Backbone size w/o insert (bp): 3726
  Total vector size (bp): 6873
  Vector type: Mammalian Expression
Growth in bacteria
  Bacterial resistance: Ampicillin, 100 μg/mL
  Growth temperature: 37°C
  Growth strain: DH5alpha
  Copy number: High Copy
Gene/Insert
  Gene/Insert name: Right-stuffer-8e-E1347A
  Species: Synthetic
  Insert size (bp): 3147
  Promoter: pCMV
  Cloning method: Gibson Cloning
  Sequencing primers: 5′ CGCAAATGGGCGGTAGGCGTG; 3′ TAGAAGGCACAGTCGAGG
Terms and licenses: Academic/Nonprofit Terms; Industry Terms: Not Available to Industry
How to cite: TALED_Right-stuffer-8e-E1347A was a gift from Jin-Soo Kim (Addgene plasmid # 187166 ; http://n2t.net/addgene:187166 ; RRID:Addgene_187166)
