[The description below was written by a language model from this plasmid's Addgene catalogue record and pLannotate feature annotations shown in this document.]
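Description:
TALED_Right-stuffer-8e-E1347A is a mammalian expression plasmid on the p3s backbone, propagated in E. coli at high copy through a ColE1/pUC-type origin and selected with ampicillin (AmpR under its own bla promoter). The catalogue gives a total size of 6,873 bp, slightly larger than the 6,837 nt sequenced record from which the feature table was generated. No intact mammalian selection marker is annotated. Only short fragments of an SV40 promoter and a ble (bleomycin-family resistance) gene remain upstream of an SV40 poly(A) signal, so the plasmid appears suited to transient expression.

The synthetic insert is driven by the CMV enhancer/promoter and terminated by the bGH poly(A) signal, with flanking T7 and SP6 promoters. The annotated coding elements run in the following order:
- a COX8A fragment, which would supply a mitochondrial targeting sequence;
- a FLAG epitope;
- a TAL effector N-terminal region, matched to Xanthomonas avrXa10;
- a stuffer region carrying mRFP1 and EGFP sequences;
- an E. coli TadA-derived adenosine deaminase, where "8e" in the name presumably refers to the TadA8e variant;
- a fragment of the Burkholderia double-stranded DNA deaminase DddA, where the name indicates an E1347A substitution.

No TALE repeat array is annotated. The fluorescent-protein stuffer evidently occupies the position where a custom DNA-binding array would be installed, although the record does not describe the replacement strategy.

The stated purpose is "original vector to make all constructs", which makes it the parental "Right" arm template for TALE-linked deaminases (TALEDs). According to the associated publication title, these are used for programmable A-to-G base editing in human mitochondrial DNA. The designation "Right" suggests it is paired with a corresponding left-arm construct.
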