Features (pLannotate 1.2.2; 24 found; start..end, strand, type, name):
     28..80      -  misc_feature   bom (fragment): basis of mobility region from pBR322
    235..614     +  enhancer       CMV enhancer: human cytomegalovirus immediate early enhancer
    615..818     +  promoter       CMV promoter: human cytomegalovirus (CMV) immediate early promoter
    814..847     +  LTR            5' LTR (truncated) (fragment): truncated 5' long terminal repeat (LTR) from HIV-1
    863..881     +  promoter       T7 promoter: promoter for bacteriophage T7 RNA polymerase
    891..974     +  CDS            COX8A (fragment): COX8A_HUMAN - Also known as COX8, COX8L. Experimental evidence at protein level: Swiss-Prot protein existence level 1. Component of the cytochrome c oxidase, the last enzyme in the mitochondrial electron transport chain which drives oxidative phosphorylation. The respiratory chain contains 3 multisubunit complexes succinate dehydrogenase (complex II, CII), ubiquinol- cytochrome c oxidoreductase (cytochrome b-c1 complex, complex III, CIII) and cytochrome c oxidase (complex IV, CIV), that cooperate to transfer electrons derived from NADH and succinate to molecular oxygen, creating an electrochem
   1017..1041    +  CDS            2xFLAG (fragment): two tandem FLAG® epitope tags
   1056..1457    +  CDS            avrXa10 (fragment): AVX10_XANOO - Experimental evidence at protein level: Swiss-Prot protein existence level 1. Avirulence protein. Induces the hypersensitive response (HR)in rice plants carrying the resistance gene Xa10. Activity depends on the presence of the core repeat domains; replacement with repeat domains from other proteins (AvrBs3 of X.euvesicatoria (AC P14727) or AvrXa7 of this organism) does not elicit the HR. Probably acts as a transcription factor in its host plant (rice) to induce plant resistance or disease. From Xanthomonas oryzae pv. oryzae.
   1466..2140    +  CDS            mRFP1: mRFP1 is a basic (constitutively fluorescent) red fluorescent protein published in 2002, derived from Discosoma sp.. It is reported to be a somewhat slowly-maturing monomer with low acid sensitivity.
   2182..2898    +  CDS            EGFP: the original enhanced GFP (Yang et al., 1996) mammalian codon-optimized
   3072..3563    +  CDS            tadA: TADA_ECOLI - Also known as yfhC. Experimental evidence at protein level: Swiss-Prot protein existence level 1. Catalyzes the deamination of adenosine to inosine at the wobble position 34 of tRNA(Arg2). Essential for cell viability. From Escherichia coli (strain K12).
   3579..3995    +  CDS            dddA (fragment): DDDA_BURC1 - Experimental evidence at protein level: Swiss-Prot protein existence level 1. Toxic component of a toxin-immunity protein module, which functions as a cellular contact-dependent growth inhibition (CDI) system. CDI modules allow bacteria to communicate with and inhibit the growth of closely related neighboring bacteria in a contact-dependent fashion. Bacteria that have this module inhibit or kill bacteria without it, giving them a growth advantage. Probably specifically inhibited by cognate immunity protein DddI (Probable). The C-terminal 163 residue fragment has double-stranded DN
   4011..4029    -  promoter       SP6 promoter: promoter for bacteriophage SP6 RNA polymerase
   4055..4279    +  polyA_signal   bGH poly(A) signal: bovine growth hormone polyadenylation signal
   4283..4304    +  promoter       SV40 promoter (fragment): SV40 enhancer and early promoter
   4357..4515    +  CDS            ble (fragment): BLE_KLEPN - Experimental evidence at protein level: Swiss-Prot protein existence level 1. Binding protein with a strong affinity to the bleomycin family of antibiotics. Binds to CL990; an antimitotic-antibiotic compound. From Klebsiella pneumoniae.
   4510..4631    +  polyA_signal   SV40 poly(A) signal: SV40 polyadenylation signal
   4704..4720    -  protein_bind   lac operator: The lac repressor binds to the lac operator to inhibit transcription in E. coli. This inhibition can be relieved by adding lactose or isopropyl-β-D-thiogalactopyranoside (IPTG). lac repressor encoded by lacI
   4728..4758    -  promoter       lac promoter: promoter for the E. coli lac operon
   4773..4794    -  protein_bind   CAP binding site: CAP binding activates transcription in the presence of cAMP. E. coli catabolite activator protein
   4807..4899    -  CDS            lacI (fragment): lac repressor; lacI; The lac repressor binds to the lac operator to inhibit transcription in E. coli. This inhibition can be relieved by adding lactose or isopropyl-β-D-thiogalactopyranoside (IPTG).
   5082..5670    -  rep_origin     ori: high-copy-number ColE1/pMB1/pBR322/pUC origin of replication
   5841..6701    -  CDS            AmpR: β-lactamase; bla; confers resistance to ampicillin, carbenicillin, and related antibiotics
   6702..6806    -  promoter       AmpR promoter: bla
>Addgene plasmid #187166 | TALED_Right-stuffer-8e-E1347A | addgene full sequence | sequence record 368793 | Addgene NGS Result
GACGGATCGGGAGATCTCCCGATCCCCTATGGTGCACTCTCAGTACAATCTGCTCTGATGCCGCATAGTT
AAGCCAGTATCTGCTCCCTGCTTGTGTGTTGGAGGTCGCTGAGTAGTGCGCGAGCAAAATTTAAGCTACA
ACAAGGCAAGGCTTGACCGACAATTGCATGAAGAATCTGCTTAGGGTTAGGCGTTTTGCGCTGCTTCGCG
ATGTACGGGCCAGATATACGCGTTGACATTGATTATTGACTAGTTATTAATAGTAATCAATTACGGGGTC
ATTAGTTCATAGCCCATATATGGAGTTCCGCGTTACATAACTTACGGTAAATGGCCCGCCTGGCTGACCG
CCCAACGACCCCCGCCCATTGACGTCAATAATGACGTATGTTCCCATAGTAACGCCAATAGGGACTTTCC
ATTGACGTCAATGGGTGGACTATTTACGGTAAACTGCCCACTTGGCAGTACATCAAGTGTATCATATGCC
AAGTACGCCCCCTATTGACGTCAATGACGGTAAATGGCCCGCCTGGCATTATGCCCAGTACATGACCTTA
TGGGACTTTCCTACTTGGCAGTACATCTACGTATTAGTCATCGCTATTACCATGGTGATGCGGTTTTGGC
AGTACATCAATGGGCGTGGATAGCGGTTTGACTCACGGGGATTTCCAAGTCTCCACCCCATTGACGTCAA
TGGGAGTTTGTTTTGGCACCAAAATCAACGGGACTTTCCAAAATGTCGTAACAACTCCGCCCCATTGACG
CAAATGGGCGGTAGGCGTGTACGGTGGGAGGTCTATATAAGCAGAGCTCTCTGGCTAACTAGAGAACCCA
CTGCTTACTGGCTTATCGAAATTAATACGACTCACTATAGGGAGATGGCCTCTGTCTTGACACCACTCCT
GCTCAGGGGCCTGACTGGATCAGCTAGGCGGCTCCCCGTTCCTCGCGCAAAAATACACAGCCTGGACTAT
AAGGACCATGACGGTGATTACAAAGATCACGACATAGATTATAAGGATGATGATGATAAGGGGATCCGAA
TTCAAGATCTACGCACGCTCGGCTACAGCCAGCAGCAACAGGAGAAGATCAAACCGAAGGTTCGTTCGAC
AGTGGCGCAGCACCACGAGGCACTGGTCGGCCATGGGTTTACACACGCGCACATCGTTGCGCTCAGCCAA
CACCCGGCAGCGTTAGGGACCGTCGCTGTCAAGTATCAGGACATGATCGCAGCGTTGCCAGAGGCGACAC
ACGAAGCGATCGTTGGCGTCGGCAAACAGTGGTCCGGCGCACGCGCTCTGGAGGCCTTGCTCACGGTGGC
GGGAGAGTTGAGAGGTCCACCGTTACAGTTGGACACAGGCCAACTTCTCAAGATTGCAAAACGTGGCGGC
GTGACCGCAGTGGAGGCAGTGCATGCATGGCGCAATGCACTGACGGGTGCCCCCCTGAGGAGACGATGGC
CTCCTCCGAGGACGTCATCAAGGAGTTCATGCGCTTCAAGGTGCGCATGGAGGGCTCCGTGAACGGCCAC
GAGTTCGAGATCGAGGGCGAGGGCGAGGGCCGCCCCTACGAGGGCACCCAGACCGCCAAGCTGAAGGTGA
CCAAGGGCGGCCCCCTGCCCTTCGCCTGGGACATCCTGTCCCCTCAGTTCCAGTACGGCTCCAAGGCCTA
CGTGAAGCACCCCGCCGACATCCCCGACTACTTGAAGCTGTCCTTCCCCGAGGGCTTCAAGTGGGAGCGC
GTGATGAACTTCGAGGACGGCGGCGTGGTGACCGTGACCCAGGACTCCTCCCTGCAGGACGGCGAGTTCA
TCTACAAGGTGAAGCTGCGCGGCACCAACTTCCCCTCCGACGGCCCCGTAATGCAGAAGAAGACCATGGG
CTGGGAGGCCTCCACCGAGCGGATGTACCCCGAGGACGGCGCCCTGAAGGGCGAGATCAAGATGAGGCTG
AAGCTGAAGGACGGCGGCCACTACGACGCCGAGGTCAAGACCACCTACATGGCCAAGAAGCCCGTGCAGC
TGCCCGGCGCCTACAAGACCGACATCAAGCTGGACATCACCTCCCACAACGAGGACTACACCATCGTGGA
ACAGTACGAGCGCGCCGAGGGCCGCCACTCCACCGGCGCCGAATTCATGACATCAATTATTATACATCGG
AGGAGGATCCAGTGAGCAAGGGCGAGGAGCTGTTCACCGGGGTGGTGCCCATCCTGGTCGAGCTGGACGG
CGACGTAAACGGCCACAAGTTCAGCGTGTCCGGCGAGGGCGAGGGCGATGCCACCTACGGCAAGCTGACC
CTGAAGTTCATCTGCACCACCGGCAAGCTGCCCGTGCCCTGGCCCACCCTCGTGACCACCCTGACCTACG
GCGTGCAGTGCTTCAGCCGCTACCCCGACCACATGAAGCAGCACGACTTCTTCAAGTCCGCCATGCCCGA
AGGCTACGTCCAGGAGCGCACCATCTTCTTCAAGGACGACGGCAACTACAAGACCCGCGCCGAGGTGAAG
TTCGAGGGCGACACCCTGGTGAACCGCATCGAGCTGAAGGGCATCGACTTCAAGGAGGACGGCAACATCC
TGGGGCACAAGCTGGAGTACAACTACAACAGCCACAACGTCTATATCATGGCCGACAAGCAGAAGAACGG
CATCAAGGTGAACTTCAAGATCCGCCACAACATCGAGGACGGCAGCGTGCAGCTCGCCGACCACTACCAG
CAGAACACCCCCATCGGCGACGGCCCCGTGCTGCTGCCCGACAACCACTACCTGAGCACCCAGTCCGCCC
TGAGCAAAGACCCCAACGAGAAGCGCGATCACATGGTCCTGCTGGAGTTCGTGACCGCCGCCGGGATCAC
TCTCGGCATGGACGAGCTGTACAAGTAACGTCTCCCGGTCTGACTCCGGAACAGGTGGTGGCGATTGCAA
GCAACGGCGGCGGCAAACAGGCTCTAGAGAGCATTGTTGCCCAGCTCTCCAGACCTGATCCGGCGCTAGC
CGCGTTGCTAGTCTCAGGAAGCGAAACTCCTGGTACCTCAGAGTCCGCTACTCCCGAATCCTCTGAGGTG
GAGTTTTCCCACGAGTACTGGATGAGACATGCCCTGACCCTGGCCAAGAGGGCACGGGATGAGAGGGAGG
TGCCTGTGGGAGCCGTGCTGGTGCTGAACAATAGAGTGATCGGCGAGGGCTGGAACAGAGCCATCGGCCT
GCACGACCCAACAGCCCATGCCGAAATTATGGCCCTGAGACAGGGCGGCCTGGTCATGCAGAACTACAGA
CTGATTGACGCCACCCTGTACGTGACATTCGAGCCTTGCGTGATGTGCGCCGGCGCCATGATCCACTCTA
GGATCGGCCGCGTGGTGTTTGGCGTGAGGAACTCAAAAAGAGGCGCCGCAGGCTCCCTGATGAACGTGCT
GAACTACCCCGGCATGAATCACCGCGTCGAAATTACCGAGGGAATCCTGGCAGATGAATGTGCCGCCCTG
CTGTGCGATTTCTATCGGATGCCTAGACAGGTGTTCAATGCTCAGAAGAAGGCCCAGAGCTCCATCAACC
TAGTCGGATCCGGCAGCTACGCCCTGGGTCCGTATCAGATTAGCGCCCCGCAGCTGCCAGCTTACAATGG
TCAGACCGTGGGTACCTTCTACTATGTGAACGACGCGGGCGGTCTGGAGAGCAAGGTGTTTAGCAGCGGC
GGTCCAACCCCGTACCCAAACTATGCCAATGCCGGTCATGTGGCCGGTCAGAGCGCCCTGTTCATGCGTG
ATAACGGCATCAGCGAGGGTCTGGTGTTCCACAACAACCCGGAAGGCACCTGCGGTTTTTGCGTGAACAT
GACCGAAACACTGCTGCCGGAAAACGCGAAAATGACCGTGGTGCCGCCGGAAGGTGCCATTCCAGTGAAG
CGCGGCGCTACCGGTGAAACCAAAGTGTTTACCGGTAACAGCAACAGCCCGAAGAGCCCGACCAAAGGCG
GTTGCTAGTCAGGGCCCTATTCTATAGTGTCACCTAAATGCTAGAGCTCGCTGATCAGCCTCGACTGTGC
CTTCTAGTTGCCAGCCATCTGTTGTTTGCCCCTCCCCCGTGCCTTCCTTGACCCTGGAAGGTGCCACTCC
CACTGTCCTTTCCTAATAAAATGAGGAAATTGCATCGCATTGTCTGAGTAGGTGTCATTCTATTCTGGGG
GGTGGGGTGGGGCAGGACAGCAAGGGGGAGGATTGGGAAGACAATAGCAGGCATGCTGGGGATGCGGTGG
GCTCTATGGCTTCTGAGGCGGAAAGAACCAGCTGGGGCTCTAGGGGGTATCCCCACGCTGCAGTGAGCGG
GACTCTGGGGTTCGAAATGACCGACCAAGCGACGCCCAACCTGCCATCACGAGATTTCGATTCCACCGCC
GCCTTCTATGAAAGGTTGGGCTTCGGAATCGTTTTCCGGGACGCCGGCTGGATGATCCTCCAGCGCGGGG
ATCTCATGCTGGAGTTCTTCGCCCACCCCAACTTGTTTATTGCAGCTTATAATGGTTACAAATAAAGCAA
TAGCATCACAAATTTCACAAATAAAGCATTTTTTTCACTGCATTCTAGTTGTGGTTTGTCCAAACTCATC
AATGTATCTTATCATGTCTGTATACCGTCGACCTCTAGCTAGAGCTTGGCGTAATCATGGTCATAGCTGT
TTCCTGTGTGAAATTGTTATCCGCTCACAATTCCACACAACATACGAGCCGGAAGCATAAAGTGTAAAGC
CTGGGGTGCCTAATGAGTGAGCTAACTCACATTAATTGCGTTGCGCTCACTGCCCGCTTTCCAGTCGGGA
AACCTGTCGTGCCAGCTGCATTAATGAATCGGCCAACGCGCGGGGAGAGGCGGTTTGCGTATTGGGCGCT
CTTCCGCTTCCTCGCTCACTGACTCGCTGCGCTCGGTCGTTCGGCTGCGGCGAGCGGTATCAGCTCACTC
AAAGGCGGTAATACGGTTATCCACAGAATCAGGGGATAACGCAGGAAAGAACATGTGAGCAAAAGGCCAG
CAAAAGGCCAGGAACCGTAAAAAGGCCGCGTTGCTGGCGTTTTTCCATAGGCTCCGCCCCCCTGACGAGC
ATCACAAAAATCGACGCTCAAGTCAGAGGTGGCGAAACCCGACAGGACTATAAAGATACCAGGCGTTTCC
CCCTGGAAGCTCCCTCGTGCGCTCTCCTGTTCCGACCCTGCCGCTTACCGGATACCTGTCCGCCTTTCTC
CCTTCGGGAAGCGTGGCGCTTTCTCATAGCTCACGCTGTAGGTATCTCAGTTCGGTGTAGGTCGTTCGCT
CCAAGCTGGGCTGTGTGCACGAACCCCCCGTTCAGCCCGACCGCTGCGCCTTATCCGGTAACTATCGTCT
TGAGTCCAACCCGGTAAGACACGACTTATCGCCACTGGCAGCAGCCACTGGTAACAGGATTAGCAGAGCG
AGGTATGTAGGCGGTGCTACAGAGTTCTTGAAGTGGTGGCCTAACTACGGCTACACTAGAAGAACAGTAT
TTGGTATCTGCGCTCTGCTGAAGCCAGTTACCTTCGGAAAAAGAGTTGGTAGCTCTTGATCCGGCAAACA
AACCACCGCTGGTAGCGGTGGTTTTTTTGTTTGCAAGCAGCAGATTACGCGCAGAAAAAAAGGATCTCAA
GAAGATCCTTTGATCTTTTCTACGGGGTCTGACGCTCAGTGGAACGAAAACTCACGTTAAGGGATTTTGG
TCATGAGATTATCAAAAAGGATCTTCACCTAGATCCTTTTAAATTAAAAATGAAGTTTTAAATCAATCTA
AAGTATATATGAGTAAACTTGGTCTGACAGTTACCAATGCTTAATCAGTGAGGCACCTATCTCAGCGATC
TGTCTATTTCGTTCATCCATAGTTGCCTGACTCCCCGTCGTGTAGATAACTACGATACGGGAGGGCTTAC
CATCTGGCCCCAGTGCTGCAATGATACCGCGAGATCCACGCTCACCGGCTCCAGATTTATCAGCAATAAA
CCAGCCAGCCGGAAGGGCCGAGCGCAGAAGTGGTCCTGCAACTTTATCCGCCTCCATCCAGTCTATTAAT
TGTTGCCGGGAAGCTAGAGTAAGTAGTTCGCCAGTTAATAGTTTGCGCAACGTTGTTGCCATTGCTACAG
GCATCGTGGTGTCACGCTCGTCGTTTGGTATGGCTTCATTCAGCTCCGGTTCCCAACGATCAAGGCGAGT
TACATGATCCCCCATGTTGTGCAAAAAAGCGGTTAGCTCCTTCGGTCCTCCGATCGTTGTCAGAAGTAAG
TTGGCCGCAGTGTTATCACTCATGGTTATGGCAGCACTGCATAATTCTCTTACTGTCATGCCATCCGTAA
GATGCTTTTCTGTGACTGGTGAGTACTCAACCAAGTCATTCTGAGAATAGTGTATGCGGCGACCGAGTTG
CTCTTGCCCGGCGTCAATACGGGATAATACCGCGCCACATAGCAGAACTTTAAAAGTGCTCATCATTGGA
AAACGTTCTTCGGGGCGAAAACTCTCAAGGATCTTACCGCTGTTGAGATCCAGTTCGATGTAACCCACTC
GTGCACCCAACTGATCTTCAGCATCTTTTACTTTCACCAGCGTTTCTGGGTGAGCAAAAACAGGAAGGCA
AAATGCCGCAAAAAAGGGAATAAGGGCGACACGGAAATGTTGAATACTCATACTCTTCCTTTTTCAATAT
TATTGAAGCATTTATCAGGGTTATTGTCTCATGAGCGGATACATATTTGAATGTATTTAGAAAAATAAAC
AAATAGGGGTTCCGCGCACATTTCCCCGAAAAGTGCCACCTGACGTC
